Addgene plasmid #193935: pBa.GFP-KIF3C CC 411-615
Purpose: Mammalian expression of GFP-tagged Kif 3C CC 411-615
Depositing lab: Marvin Bentley. Depositing organization: Rensselaer Polytechnic Institute. Publication: KAP is the neuronal organelle adaptor for Kinesin-2 KIF3AB and KIF3AC. Garbouchian A, Montgomery A, Gilbert SP, Bentley M. Mol Biol Cell. 2022 Oct 6:mbcE22080336. doi: 10.1091/mbc.E22-08-0336. PubMed 36200888.
Backbone
  Vector backbone: pBeta Actin-GFP
  Vector type: Mammalian Expression
Growth in bacteria
  Bacterial resistance: Ampicillin, 100 μg/mL
  Growth temperature: 37°C
  Growth strain: NEB Stable
  Copy number: High Copy
Gene/Insert
  Gene/Insert name: Kif 3C
  Species: M. musculus (mouse)
  Insert size (bp): 612
  Entrez Gene: Kif3c (a.k.a. mKIAA4058)
  Promoter: Chicken Beta actin
  Tag / fusion protein: GFP (N terminal on backbone)
  Cloning method: Restriction Enzyme; 5′ cloning site Unknown (unknown if destroyed)
Terms and licenses: Academic/Nonprofit Terms; Industry Terms: Not Available to Industry
Depositor comments: pBa vector is susceptible to recombination and should not be grown in fast growing bacteria or cloned using recombination.
How to cite: pBa.GFP-KIF3C CC 411-615 was a gift from Marvin Bentley (Addgene plasmid # 193935 ; http://n2t.net/addgene:193935 ; RRID:Addgene_193935)
