[The description below was written by a language model from this plasmid's Addgene catalogue record and pLannotate feature annotations shown in this document.]
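Description:
pBa.GFP-KIF3C CC 411-615 is a mammalian expression plasmid of about 7.4 kb, built on the pBeta Actin-GFP backbone, that produces a GFP-tagged fragment of the mouse kinesin-2 motor subunit KIF3C. Transcription is driven by the chicken β-actin promoter followed by a chimeric chicken β-actin/rabbit β-globin intron, an arrangement that generally supports strong constitutive expression in mammalian cells. The open reading frame begins with EGFP, supplied by the backbone as an N-terminal tag, and continues into a roughly 612 bp Kif3c segment. The construct name indicates that this segment covers residues 411-615, with "CC" presumably denoting the coiled-coil region, although the record does not spell this out. The cassette ends with an SV40 polyadenylation signal, preceded by a short remnant of SV40 large T antigen sequence that is most likely a carry-over of the viral 3' region rather than a functional element.

In bacteria the plasmid replicates from a high-copy ColE1/pUC-type origin and is selected with ampicillin through the β-lactamase gene and its own promoter. The remaining annotations (lac promoter and operator, CAP site, and fragments of lacI, lacZα, rop and bom) are vestiges of the parental cloning vectors and play no role in expression. No mammalian selection marker is annotated, so the construct appears suited to transient transfection. The depositor notes that the pBa backbone is prone to recombination, which explains the use of a stabilising host strain. The associated publication concerns KAP as the neuronal organelle adaptor for KIF3AB and KIF3AC, which suggests that this truncated, motorless fusion was used to visualise the fragment and to map which regions of KIF3C mediate adaptor or organelle association.
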