Features (pLannotate 1.2.2; 16 found; start..end, strand, type, name):
      1..279     +  promoter       chicken β-actin promoter: No description available
    280..1249    +  intron         chimeric intron: chimera between introns from chicken β-actin and rabbit β-globin
   1312..2025    +  CDS            EGFP: EGFP is a basic (constitutively fluorescent) green fluorescent protein published in 1996, derived from Aequorea victoria. It is reported to be a rapidly-maturing weak dimer with moderate acid sensitivity.
   2065..2679    +  CDS            Kif3c (fragment): KIF3C_MOUSE - Experimental evidence at protein level: Swiss-Prot protein existence level 1. Microtubule-based anterograde translocator for membranous organelles. From Mus musculus (Mouse).
   2696..2781    +  CDS            large T antigen (fragment): large T antigen from SV40 (simian virus 40)
   2804..2938    +  polyA_signal   SV40 poly(A) signal: SV40 polyadenylation signal
   2993..3009    -  protein_bind   lac operator: The lac repressor binds to the lac operator to inhibit transcription in E. coli. This inhibition can be relieved by adding lactose or isopropyl-β-D-thiogalactopyranoside (IPTG). lac repressor encoded by lacI
   3017..3047    -  promoter       lac promoter: promoter for the E. coli lac operon
   3062..3083    -  protein_bind   CAP binding site: CAP binding activates transcription in the presence of cAMP. E. coli catabolite activator protein
   3096..3188    -  CDS            lacI (fragment): lac repressor; lacI; The lac repressor binds to the lac operator to inhibit transcription in E. coli. This inhibition can be relieved by adding lactose or isopropyl-β-D-thiogalactopyranoside (IPTG).
   3371..3959    -  rep_origin     ori: high-copy-number ColE1/pMB1/pBR322/pUC origin of replication
   4130..4990    -  CDS            AmpR: β-lactamase; bla; confers resistance to ampicillin, carbenicillin, and related antibiotics
   4991..5095    -  promoter       AmpR promoter: bla
   5190..5225    +  CDS            rop (fragment): Rop protein, which maintains plasmids at low copy number; rop
   5327..5426    +  misc_feature   bom (fragment): basis of mobility region from pBR322
   5432..5586    -  CDS            lacZα (fragment): LacZα fragment of β-galactosidase; lacZ fragment
>Addgene plasmid #193935 | pBa.GFP-KIF3C CC 411-615 | addgene full sequence | sequence record 380427 | Addgene NGS Result
TCGAGGTGAGCCCCACGTTCTGCTTCACTCTCCCCATCTCCCCCCCCTCCCCACCCCCAATTTTGTATTT
ATTTATTTTTTAATTATTTTGTGCAGCGATGGGGGCGGGGGGGGGGGGGGGGGCGCGCGCCAGGCGGGGC
GGGGCGGGGCGAGGGGCGGGGCGGGGCGAGGCGGAGAGGTGCGGCGGCAGCCAATCAGAGCGGCGCGCTC
CGAAAGTTTCCTTTTATGGCGAGGCGGCGGCGGCGGCGGCCCTATAAAAAGCGAAGCGCGCGGCGGGCGG
GAGTCGCTGCGCGCTGCCTTCGCCCCGTGCCCCGCTCCGCCGCCGCCTCGCGCCGCCCGCCCCGGCTCTG
ACTGACCGCGTTACTCCCACAGGTGAGCGGGCGGGACGGCCCTTCTCCTCCGGGCTGTAATTAGCGCTTG
GTTTAATGACGGCTCGTTTCTTTTCTGTGGCTGCGTGAAAGCCTTAAAGGGCTCCGGGAGGGCCCTTTGT
GCGGGGGGGAGCGGCTCGGGGGGTGCGTGCGTGTGTGTGTGCGTGGGGAGCGCCGCGTGCGGCTCCGCGC
TGCCCGGCGGCTGTGAGCGCTGCGGGCGCGGCGCGGGGCTTTGTGCGCTCCGCAGTGTGCGCGAGGGGAG
CGCGGCCGGGGGCGGTGCCCCGCGGTGCGGGGGGGGCTGCGAGGGGAACAAAGGCTGCGTGCGGGGTGTG
TGCGTGGGGGGGTGAGCAGGGGGTGTGGGCGCGGCGGTCGGGCTGTAACCCCCCCCTGCACCCCCCTCCC
CGAGTTGCTGAGCACGGCCCGGCTTCGGGTGCGGGGCTCCGTGCGGGGCGTGGCGCGGGGCTCGCCGTGC
CGGGCGGGGGGTGGCGGCAGGTGGGGGTGCCGGGCGGGGCGGGGCCGCCTCGGGCCGGGGAGGGCTCGGG
GGAGGGGCGCGGCGGCCCCCGGAGCGCCGGCGGCTGTCGAGGCGCGGCGAGCCGCAGCCATTGCCTTTTA
TGGTAATCGTGCGAGAGGGCGCAGGGACTTCCTTTGTCCCAAATCTGTGCGGAGCCGAAATCTGGGAGGC
GCCGCCGCACCCCCTCTAGCGGGCGCGGGGCGAAGCGGTGCGGCGCCGGCAGGAAGGAAATGGGCGGGGA
GGGCCTTCGTGCGTCGCCGCGCCGCCGTCCCCTTCTCCATCTCCAGCCTCGGGGCTGTCCGCAGGGGGAC
GGCTGCCTTCGGGGGGGACGGGGCAGGGCGGGGTTCGGCTTCTGGCGTGTGACCGGCGGGGTTTATATCT
TCCCTTCTCTGTTCCTCCGCAGCCCCCAAGCTTGGCGCGCCTAGGCCTACCATGGTGAGCAAGGGCGGGG
AGCTGTTCACCGGGGTGGTGCCCATCCTGGTCGAGCTGGACGGCGACGTAAACGGCCACAAGTTCAGCGT
GTCCGGCGAGGGCGAGGGCGATGCCACCTACGGCAAGCTGACCCTGAAGTTCATCTGCACCACCGGCAAG
CTGCCCGTGCCCTGGCCCACCCTCGTGACCACCCTGACCTACGGCGTGCAGTGCTTCAGCCGCTACCCCG
ACCACATGAAGCAGCACGACTTCTTCAAGTCCGCCATGCCCGAAGGCTACGTCCAGGAGCGCACCATCTT
CTTCAAGGACGACGGCAACTACAAGACCCGCGCCGAGGTGAAGTTCGAGGGCGACACCCTGGTGAACCGC
ATCGAGCTGAAGGGCATCGACTTCAAGGAGGACGGCAACATCCTGGGGCACAAGCTGGAGTACAACTACA
ACAGCCACAACGTCTATATCATGGCCGACAAGCAGAAGAACGGCATCAAGGTGAACTTCAAGATCCGCCA
CAACATCGAGGACGGCAGCGTGCAGCTCGCCGACCACTACCAGCAGAACACCCCCATCGGCGACGGCCCC
GTGCTGCTGCCCGACAACCACTACCTGAGCACCCAGTCCGCCCTGAGCAAAGACCCCAACGAGAAGCGCG
ATCACATGGTCCTGCTGGAGTTCGTGACCGCCGCCGGGATCACTCTCGGCATGGACGAGCTGTACGGCGG
AGGATCCGGAGGCGGCTCTGGCGGAGGGCTGTACAGTCGTAGAAAGAAGGCCGTGTCTGCCCCAGCCGGC
TATCCAGAGGGGTCCGTGATTGAGGCCTGGGTGGCCGAAGAGGAAGATGATAACAACAACAATCACCACC
CACCCCAGCCCATCTTGGAGGCAGCTTTGGAGAAGAACATGGAGAATTACCTGCAGGACCAGAAGGAACG
GCTGGAGGAGGAGAAGGCTGCCATCCAGGATGACCGCAGCCTTGTGAGTGAGGAGAAGCAGAAGCTTCTA
GAAGAGAAGGAGAAGATGCTGGAGGATCTACGGCGGGAGCAGCAGGCTACAGAGCTGCTTGCAGCCAAGT
ACAAGGCCATGGAAAGCAAGCTACTCATTGGGGGGCGGAACATCATGGATCACACCAACGAGCAACAGAA
GATGTTGGAACTGAAGCGACAGGAGATTGCGGAACAGAAACGCCGTGAACGGGAAATGCAGCAGGAGATG
CTGCTCCGCGATGAAGAAACCATGGAGCTACGTGGTACCTACTCATCCCTGCAGCAGGAGGTGGAAGTTA
AAACCAAGAAACTCAAGAAGCTCTATGCCAAGCTACAGGCGGTGAAGGCCGAGATCCAGGACCAACACGA
AGAGTACATCCGCGTGCGTCTAATCTAGATAAGTAATGATCATAATCAGCCATATCACATCTGTAGAGGT
TTTACTTGCTTTAAAAAACCTCCCACACCTCCCCCTGAACCTGAAACATAAAATGAATGCAATTGTTGTT
GTTAACTTGTTTATTGCAGCTTATAATGGTTACAAATAAAGCAATAGCATCACAAATTTCACAAATAAAG
CATTTTTTTCACTGCATTCTAGTTGTGGTTTGTCCAAACTCATCAATGTATCTTATCATGTCTGGATCCC
CGGGTACCGAGCTCGAATTCGTAATCATGTCATAGCTGTTTCCTGTGTGAAATTGTTATCCGCTCACAAT
TCCACACAACATACGAGCCGGAAGCATAAAGTGTAAAGCCTGGGGTGCCTAATGAGTGAGCTAACTCACA
TTAATTGCGTTGCGCTCACTGCCCGCTTTCCAGTCGGGAAACCTGTCGTGCCAGCTGCATTAATGAATCG
GCCAACGCGCGGGGAGAGGCGGTTTGCGTATTGGGCGCTCTTCCGCTTCCTCGCTCACTGACTCGCTGCG
CTCGGTCGTTCGGCTGCGGCGAGCGGTATCAGCTCACTCAAAGGCGGTAATACGGTTATCCACAGAATCA
GGGGATAACGCAGGAAAGAACATGTGAGCAAAAGGCCAGCAAAAGGCCAGGAACCGTAAAAAGGCCGCGT
TGCTGGCGTTTTTCCATAGGCTCCGCCCCCCTGACGAGCATCACAAAAATCGACGCTCAAGTCAGAGGTG
GCGAAACCCGACAGGACTATAAAGATACCAGGCGTTTCCCCCTGGAAGCTCCCTCGTGCGCTCTCCTGTT
CCGACCCTGCCGCTTACCGGATACCTGTCCGCCTTTCTCCCTTCGGGAAGCGTGGCGCTTTCTCATAGCT
CACGCTGTAGGTATCTCAGTTCGGTGTAGGTCGTTCGCTCCAAGCTGGGCTGTGTGCACGAACCCCCCGT
TCAGCCCGACCGCTGCGCCTTATCCGGTAACTATCGTCTTGAGTCCAACCCGGTAAGACACGACTTATCG
CCACTGGCAGCAGCCACTGGTAACAGGATTAGCAGAGCGAGGTATGTAGGCGGTGCTACAGAGTTCTTGA
AGTGGTGGCCTAACTACGGCTACACTAGAAGAACAGTATTTGGTATCTGCGCTCTGCTGAAGCCAGTTAC
CTTCGGAAAAAGAGTTGGTAGCTCTTGATCCGGCAAACAAACCACCGCTGGTAGCGGTGGTTTTTTTGTT
TGCAAGCAGCAGATTACGCGCAGAAAAAAAGGATCTCAAGAAGATCCTTTGATCTTTTCTACGGGGTCTG
ACGCTCAGTGGAACGAAAACTCACGTTAAGGGATTTTGGTCATGAGATTATCAAAAAGGATCTTCACCTA
GATCCTTTTAAATTAAAAATGAAGTTTTAAATCAATCTAAAGTATATATGAGTAAACTTGGTCTGACAGT
TACCAATGCTTAATCAGTGAGGCACCTATCTCAGCGATCTGTCTATTTCGTTCATCCATAGTTGCCTGAC
TCCCCGTCGTGTAGATAACTACGATACGGGAGGGCTTACCATCTGGCCCCAGTGCTGCAATGATACCGCG
AGACCCACGCTCACCGGCTCCAGATTTATCAGCAATAAACCAGCCAGCCGGAAGGGCCGAGCGCAGAAGT
GGTCCTGCAACTTTATCCGCCTCCATCCAGTCTATTAATTGTTGCCGGGAAGCTAGAGTAAGTAGTTCGC
CAGTTAATAGTTTGCGCAACGTTGTTGCCATTGCTACAGGCATCGTGGTGTCACGCTCGTCGTTTGGTAT
GGCTTCATTCAGCTCCGGTTCCCAACGATCAAGGCGAGTTACATGATCCCCCATGTTGTGCAAAAAAGCG
GTTAGCTCCTTCGGTCCTCCGATCGTTGTCAGAAGTAAGTTGGCCGCAGTGTTATCACTCATGGTTATGG
CAGCACTGCATAATTCTCTTACTGTCATGCCATCCGTAAGATGCTTTTCTGTGACTGGTGAGTACTCAAC
CAAGTCATTCTGAGAATAGTGTATGCGGCGACCGAGTTGCTCTTGCCCGGCGTCAATACGGGATAATACC
GCGCCACATAGCAGAACTTTAAAAGTGCTCATCATTGGAAAACGTTCTTCGGGGCGAAAACTCTCAAGGA
TCTTACCGCTGTTGAGATCCAGTTCGATGTAACCCACTCGTGCACCCAACTGATCTTCAGCATCTTTTAC
TTTCACCAGCGTTTCTGGGTGAGCAAAAACAGGAAGGCAAAATGCCGCAAAAAAGGGAATAAGGGCGACA
CGGAAATGTTGAATACTCATACTCTTCCTTTTTCAATATTATTGAAGCATTTATCAGGGTTATTGTCTCA
TGAGCGGATACATATTTGAATGTATTTAGAAAAATAAACAAATAGGGGTTCCGCGCACATTTCCCCGAAA
AGTGCCACCTGACGTCTAAGAAACCATTATTATCATGACATTAACCTATAAAAATAGGCGTATCACGAGG
CCCTTTCGTCTCGCGCGTTTCGGTGATGACGGTGAAAACCTCTGACACATGCAGCTCCCGGAGACGGTCA
CAGCTTGTCTGTAAGCGGATGCCGGGAGCAGACAAGCCCGTCAGGGCGCGTCAGCGGGTGTTGGCGGGTG
TCGGGGCTGGCTTAACTATGCGGCATCAGAGCAGATTGTACTGAGAGTGCACCATATGCGGTGTGAAATA
CCGCACAGATGCGTAAGGAGAAAATACCGCATCAGGCGCCATTCGCCATTCAGGCTGCGCAACTGTTGGG
AAGGGCGATCGGTGCGGGCCTCTTCGCTATTACGCCAGCTGGCGAAAGGGGGATGTGCTGCAAGGCGATT
AAGTTGGGTAACGCCAGGGTTTTCCCAGTCACGACGTTGTAAAACGACGGCCAGTGCCAAGTTGGGATCT
TTGCATTGGCCCACGGCTCTCAGGATGGGGATGCTCCCCTTCAGCACCCGGTTCCCCTTGGAAACTGATG
GTCCTGGCTCTGTGGCATGGCAGTGGCACTGTGAGGAGCCCCCTACCAGCAGCACACAGTGGGGTTGGCA
CTGCCACGCTCCGGATGCCGCGCTCTGATCCAACCCCATAATCAAGGGAACCCGAATTGCCCCATCATTG
CCCCCACCACCCCCATCCTGCCGGGCCCTCACACCCCACGCTGCCTTCTGGTGACATTCCCCAGCCCAAA
CCCACGGCTTCATGGCTACCGCGGGGCATTTCCCATTGCCGCCCCATTATCAGCTCTGCACACCTCCCGC
TGTACCCATGCCTCGTGGCTGCCCTTCTTTGACGTATAATCTTCTAATTAATACCCGGCCTTGTCAAAGT
GGAGCACAAACGTTAATTAATTCCCCAGCAGGCAGGTAATTAACAGTGTGACTCCCTTTTTGCTGCGAGT
GGGGCTGATACAGAGAGATGTGGCACTATGGAGCCCACGGGGTCCTGGCACTGGGTGCCCACGGAGGTCC
CCATGTGCTGCAGTGTCACCGCCTCCGAGGAGACAGTATTGTCCCTGCGGTGTCCCTGCAGCTCAGCTCT
GTCCACAGGGCCACCTCCAGTTTGGAGGGGACACAATGCAGCCCCGATGCAACCCATCCTCGCAGCATCC
CAGGGACAAAGACCCCACTGCAAGACCGCACACAGGGCTGGGTCCCGCTCCCCTAATATCTACAGTGCTT
CTTGCATGGCCCCTTAATCAATGCAGTTAATCAGCATGCGCTCATGCACCGCTCTGGAGCTGCAAAGCCC
CTCGCAGCGCTGCTCACCAACACCGCGCACCGCCCCGGCCCAGCCTGCAGCACGCGCTGCAAACAGGAAA
GAAACAAAATATTGCCCAAATGTAGGCAAAGGCATTCGGCTGCCTTGACCTCCGCCGGGCCGGGCCCTGC
CTGACTCAGCTCCTTACTCAGCGCTCGCTTCCTCCCTCCGGCTGCCACCGCCGCAGCGCACACCCTGACA
AAGAGTGGCCCTTAACGGGCTCTGAGGTGCACCCAGCAGTGCACTCAGCAGTCCAAGGGCCGGCCTGGAG
GTTTGCACCGCTACGTGCTGACATTAGCATTGAACTTGGCCCTGGGTAGTGCTGCAGGCCGGGCGGGGTG
GGTGTAGAGAGTGCAGCGCGCGTTGCACCCGGTGCCCCTTCCCCTCCCTTGCATCCCAGCAGGCTGCACC
CCAGCACCAGGCCCGTGCATGCATGCTCCTGGTGTTATTGCAGCCTGGTGCATGCATGCGTCTTGATGGT
GCAGCGCTGTGCATGCATCCTCCTTGGTGTGTAGCAGTCTAGTGCATGCATACCCCTCGGTGTTATTGCT
GCTCTGTGCACGCACGCTCATTGTATCACTTCATCCCAGTGCATGCACTCACACTGGAGCGATTGCTGCT
CGGTGCACGCACACTCATTGTATCACTGCAGCTCAGTGGCTGCACGCACACCGGTGTTATTGCTGCTCGG
TGCGTGCATGCACATCAGTGTCGCTGCAGCTCAGTGCATGCACGCTCATTGCCCATCGCTATCCCTGCCT
CTCCTGCTGGCGCTCCCCGGGAGGTGACTTCAAGGGGACCGCAGGACCACCTCGGGGGTGGGGGGAGGGC
TGCACACGCGGACCCCGCTCCCCCTCCCCAACAAAGCACTGTGGAATCAAAAAGGGGGGAGGGGGGATGG
AGGGGCGCGTCACACCCCCGCCCCACACCCTCACC
