>Addgene plasmid #193935 | pBa.GFP-KIF3C CC 411-615 | depositor partial sequence | sequence record 375771 | Kif 3C
AGTCGTAGAAAGAAGGCCGTGTCTGCCCCAGCCGGCTATCCAGAGGGGTCCGTGATTGAGGCCTGGGTGG
CCGAAGAGGAAGATGATAACAACAACAATCACCACCCACCCCAGCCCATCTTGGAGGCAGCTTTGGAGAA
GAACATGGAGAATTACCTGCAGGACCAGAAGGAACGGCTGGAGGAGGAGAAGGCTGCCATCCAGGATGAC
CGCAGCCTTGTGAGTGAGGAGAAGCAGAAGCTTCTAGAAGAGAAGGAGAAGATGCTGGAGGATCTACGGC
GGGAGCAGCAGGCTACAGAGCTGCTTGCAGCCAAGTACAAGGCCATGGAAAGCAAGCTACTCATTGGGGG
GCGGAACATCATGGATCACACCAACGAGCAACAGAAGATGTTGGAACTGAAGCGACAGGAGATTGCGGAA
CAGAAACGCCGTGAACGGGAAATGCAGCAGGAGATGCTGCTCCGCGATGAAGAAACCATGGAGCTACGTG
GTACCTACTCATCCCTGCAGCAGGAGGTGGAAGTTAAAACCAAGAAACTCAAGAAGCTCTATGCCAAGCT
ACAGGCGGTGAAGGCCGAGATCCAGGACCAACACGAAGAGTACATCCGCGTG
